>Addgene plasmid #98430 | pYZ192 | addgene full sequence | sequence record 199437 | Addgene NGS Result
AGCGCCCAATACGCAAACCGCCTCTCCCCGCGCGTTGGCCGATTCATTAATGCAGCTGGCACGACAGGTT
TCCCGACTGGAAAGCGGGCAGTGAGCGCAACGCAATTAATGTGAGTTAGCTCACTCATTAGGCACCCCAG
GCTTTACACTTTATGCTTCCGGCTCGTATGTTGTGTGGAATTGTGAGCGGATAACAATTTCACACAGGAA
ACAGCTATGACCATGATTACGCCAAGCGCGCAATTAACCCTCACTAAAGGGAACAAAAGCTGGAGCTCCA
CCGCGGTGGCGGCCGCTCTAGAACTAGTGGATCCCCCGGGCTGCAGGAATTCGATATCAAGCTTATCGAT
ACCGTCGACCTCGAGGGGGGGCCCGGTACCCAATTCGCCCTATAGTGAGTCGTATTACGCGCGCTCACTG
GCCGTCGTTTTACAACGTCGTGACTGGGAAAACCCTGGCGTTACCCAACTTAATCGCCTTGCAGCACATC
CCCCTTTCGCCAGCTGGCGTAATAGCGAAGAGGCCCGCACCGATCGCCCTTCCCAACAGTTGCGCAGCCT
GAATGGCGAATGG
[124 nt withheld, positions 574-697]
C
[91 nt withheld, positions 699-789]
A
[49 nt withheld, positions 791-839]
CCTTTGACGTTGGAGTCCACGTTCTTT
[37 nt withheld, positions 867-903]
ACCCTATCTCGGTCTATTCTTTTGATTTATAAGGGATTTTGCCGATTTCGGCCTATTGGTTAAAAAATGA
GCTGATTTAACAAAAATTTAACGCGAATTTTAACAAAATATTAACGTTTACAATTTAAATTAGCGTAACT
CCTTTACAAAATTAAAAATAACATCTTTTCATTGCTTATCGAACTATACGGAAACACACCAAAAAGGAAG
AAAACGTATTTTAATAAAGAAAGAAGGAATGCAAGCGCAATTAGCGAACACAAAATATATTGGGTACATC
AGAAAAGAAATGTGACGAGTCCGGAAGGGGAAAGGAAAGAGTTATAATTTGTCTAATTGAAACGTTCTAA
TAGGCCAGAAAAGGAAACCTCATTTTTTTGTATAGTATTCCTGCAATACAAGTTTAATAGTTTTTAGTAA
TATCGTATTCTCTTCTTCTGTGCCAACAGTGATACGCAATGCTCCTTCGCAAAGAGGCTCTGTACCTCTA
AATCTAACAACGACTTTGTGCATCGTGGCCATTTGTAAATAAAGATATTTTGCGGCATCGTTACTAGGCT
TACCTCCTTCTGGTCTATCTAAAACCTGAATGAGGATAAAATTTGCATCATAACCACCTATAATCTTGCC
CATTCCTTTAATGGTAGTAAGCTCTTTGCAAAGACGAACTCTTTGCTGTATAATAGCATCTCTATATGTA
TGCATTTTATCAATCGACTGAGGGGATAAAGCATCCAAAGCTAAACGAGAGGTGGGTTCGCTAATGTTAT
AAGGAGCCTTTAATGAGTTCATAATGGTAGCAATAGGTTTACTTGTCAAACAAAATCCGATACGAATACC
TGCTAGACCGAAAGATTTCGAAAGGGTTTGGCAAACAGCAAGGTTTGGATATTCATTGACAAGAGTTAAG
GCAGACATATCGGGAGCAGAGAAATCAATATAGGCCTCATCGACGACAACGATTCCATTCCATGTAGGGT
GCTCCAAAATCTTCTTAATATCCTCCAGTTTAAGAGCCTTAGCTGTTGGATTACCAGGGGAACAAGCAAA
AAAGACTTTGATGGCACTATCTTTAGAAAGTGTTTCGCAAATAGCATCGACGTTCAAATTGAAATCTGGT
TCAAGGAGAACCTTAACAACCTCAACATCGTTGATTTTTGCAGACACCGTATACATTCCGTACGAAGGTG
GACACATCAAAATCTTATCTTTTCCAGGAATACAAGAAATGCGAATTAAGGAGTCAATAATTTCATCGCT
GCCAACACCCATGCAAATGTTATCTGGTGTTAGTGGCTTGGTAATGGAAAGCTCTTTGTTTCTCAAATCA
CATAATCTTTGCTTTACTTCGATCTGTCTAGGATCGGGATAACGATTAAATTCCACACCGTCCACGGAAA
TAACCGAACCATAAGCACATTCATTGGCATCAAGAAGGACACCTTCAGAGAAGTCATCTCTCGCACAGCG
ATAAGGCTGAAGTTCTAAGATATTTTTACGAAGACAAGTATTCAAATCAAACATCGTATCTCTTTCGATG
TGTTTTTGTTAAAGTAAGAAGAAAGCGATCGATGAGATTAATTAATAATTAACCTAAGATGCAGGTGATA
TCTATAAATATATAGTGTGTAGCAATGTGAGTCTTTAATTCATTACAACGTGTATCACCGTGTCATTATA
TCCAATAAATTCAGAAACCTGAAGAGGAAAGAGAAATAAAGCTCGATATGTCTTTCATTTCCAAATACAA
TTATAAGTGCAATAGTAAAGAAAACGTTGAAAGCTTGATAAAAATTTCGTTACTATACTAATGCTGTAAA
GAAAATGCACCATGTCGATCGACTCTAGAGGAAATTCGAGTCTAACTCCTTAACCACTCGGACATAGTGA
CTTATCTGACACTCATTGTAAATTAATATATATATAGGCATTTTGTTTAGTTAAAGGTACTTAAGTAATT
AGTATAAACGAACCAATTTTATAATCAGGAAGTTAAGTGAATGGTAGCACATGTCGTAAAAATTGTGAAT
TTTTATTGAATAATATTTTAAATACAAGCCTTTCTAGACTAGGTATACTCATAAACATATATGAGCAAAA
GGATAGAGGAGATTACATTGCATCTTCTACAAATTTATTTATTGCCCTTTACTGAAAAATTAAATAATGA
GTACTAAATGATAAAAAGCGCTCAGTACAAGAAAGATTGCAAAAATATTGCATTCTTCATGAATTAAAGT
TGCATATAAGGCATATTGAAAGTAATAGTACTAAAACAGCAGTTAGCGAAAATTAATAGAATTATATTCG
CAAGACAATTGTGACATTAAATTAAAAAATTGTAGAATTTTTACTATCCTCTTTAACGCCATGAGCCTTT
ATAAAAAGGTTAAATTAGTTTTAACATTCTTTTTTTGAGTAAGAGTTTACAATTTATCAAAACCTGTGTT
ATTATATTCATTAGTTTCAATTTATTAGCATCTAGAGAAAAATCAATTGGCAGTTACATTGTTGGAATTT
ATGAAGAAAAAGAATCTACAACGGAGAATAAGTTGCTGATCGCTTTCCCTAAAATTGTATATTTTGCTGA
GCTTATTTTGACATTTCGTTGAAGTTTTCTCTAATTCGCATTCATTTTAAGTAAAACAATGAGAAATAAA
ATTACAAAAAATACAAATTAAAATACAATTTTTAGCTATAATTATAGACGATGCCCTTGTATCCCATTCT
GTCTCGCTTGCCCCTACTTTTTATCTTTTATATACCATAATGAACGCTGCCGCTACTAACCATACCCCGA
TTTTACATTTCGGACTCCCAAGGACGTACAAAATAGAAAACTATAGAAAAAAATAATCAGAAAATAGCAT
GTCATCTCTTTGTAAAACGCGTTTGCAAGAAGAAAGGAAACAATGGAGAAGAGATCATCCATTTGTATGT
AAATTTTAGTAAACTTGAAGAAATCACTAACAACTTCTCTTACTTAGGGATTCTATGCAAAACCTTGTAA
ATCATCTGATGGAGGACTCGATTTAATGAATTGGAAGGTTGGATTTCCAGGTGGCACTTTTCGGGGAAAT
GTGCGCGGAACCCCTATTTGTTTATTTTTCTAAATACATTCAAATATGTATCCGCTCATGAGACAATAAC
CCTGATAAATGCTTCAATAATATTGAAAAAGGAAGAGTATGAGTATTCAACATTTCCGTGTCGCCCTTAT
TCCCTTTTTTGCGGCATTTTGCCTTCCTGTTTTTGCTCACCCAGAAACGCTGGTGAAAGTAAAAGATGCT
GAAGATCAGTTGGGTGCACGAGTGGGTTACATCGAACTGGATCTCAACAGCGGTAAGATCCTTGAGAGTT
TTCGCCCCGAAGAACGTTTTCCAATGATGAGCACTTTTAAAGTTCTGCTATGTGGCGCGGTATTATCCCG
TATTGACGCCGGGCAAGAGCAACTCGGTCGCCGCATACACTATTCTCAGAATGACTTGGTTGAGTACTCA
CCAGTCACAGAAAAGCATCTTACGGATGGCATGACAGTAAGAGAATTATGCAGTGCTGCCATAACCATGA
GTGATAACACTGCGGCCAACTTACTTCTGACAACGATCGGAGGACCGAAGGAGCTAACCGCTTTTTTGCA
CAACATGGGGGATCATGTAACTCGCCTTGATCGTTGGGAACCGGAGCTGAATGAAGCCATACCAAACGAC
GAGCGTGACACCACGATGCCTGTAGCAATGGCAACAACGTTGCGCAAACTATTAACTGGCGAACTACTTA
CTCTAGCTTCCCGGCAACAATTAATAGACTGGATGGAGGCGGATAAAGTTGCAGGACCACTTCTGCGCTC
GGCCCTTCCGGCTGGCTGGTTTATTGCTGATAAATCTGGAGCCGGTGAGCGTGGATCTCGCGGTATCATT
GCAGCACTGGGGCCAGATGGTAAGCCCTCCCGTATCGTAGTTATCTACACGACGGGGAGTCAGGCAACTA
TGGATGAACGAAATAGACAGATCGCTGAGATAGGTGCCTCACTGATTAAGCATTGGTAACTGTCAGACCA
AGTTTACTCATATATACTTTAGATTGATTTAAAACTTCATTTTTAATTTAAAAGGATCTAGGTGAAGATC
CTTTTTGATAATCTCATGACCAAAATCCCTTAACGTGAGTTTTCGTTCCACTGAGCGTCAGACCCCGTAG
AAAAGATCAAAGGATCTTCTTGAGATCCTTTTTTTCTGCGCGTAATCTGCTGCTTGCAAACAAAAAAACC
ACCGCTACCAGCGGTGGTTTGTTTGCCGGATCAAGAGCTACCAACTCTTTTTCCGAAGGTAACTGGCTTC
AGCAGAGCGCAGATACCAAATACTGTTCTTCTAGTGTAGCCGTAGTTAGGCCACCACTTCAAGAACTCTG
TAGCACCGCCTACATACCTCGCTCTGCTAATCCTGTTACCAGTGGCTGCTGCCAGTGGCGATAAGTCGTG
TCTTACCGGGTTGGACTCAAGACGATAGTTACCGGATAAGGCGCAGCGGTCGGGCTGAACGGGGGGTTCG
TGCACACAGCCCAGCTTGGAGCGAACGACCTACACCGAACTGAGATACCTACAGCGTGAGCTATGAGAAA
GCGCCACGCTTCCCGAAGGGAGAAAGGCGGACAGGTATCCGGTAAGCGGCAGGGTCGGAACAGGAGAGCG
CACGAGGGAGCTTCCAGGGGGAAACGCCTGGTATCTTTATAGTCCTGTCGGGTTTCGCCACCTCTGACTT
GAGCGTCGATTTTTGTGATGCTCGTCAGGGGGGCGGAGCCTATGGAAAAACGCCAGCAACGCGGCCTTTT
TACGGTTCCTGGCCTTTTGCTGGCCTTTTGCTCACATGTTCTTTCCTGCGTTATCCCCTGATTCTGTGGA
TAACCGTATTACCGCCTTTGAGTGAGCTGATACCGCTCGCCGCAGCCGAACGACCGAGCGCAGCGAGTCA
GTGAGCGAGGAAGCGGAAG
Features (pLannotate 1.2.2; 16 found; start..end, strand, type, name):
      2..94      +  CDS            lacI (fragment): lac repressor; lacI; The lac repressor binds to the lac operator to inhibit transcription in E. coli. This inhibition can be relieved by adding lactose or isopropyl-β-D-thiogalactopyranoside (IPTG).
    107..128     +  protein_bind   CAP binding site: CAP binding activates transcription in the presence of cAMP. E. coli catabolite activator protein
    143..173     +  promoter       lac promoter: promoter for the E. coli lac operon
    181..197     +  protein_bind   lac operator: The lac repressor binds to the lac operator to inhibit transcription in E. coli. This inhibition can be relieved by adding lactose or isopropyl-β-D-thiogalactopyranoside (IPTG). lac repressor encoded by lacI
    242..260     +  promoter       T3 promoter: promoter for bacteriophage T3 RNA polymerase
    273..380     +  misc_feature   MCS: pBluescript multiple cloning site
    389..407     -  promoter       T7 promoter: promoter for bacteriophage T7 RNA polymerase
    415..570     +  CDS            lacZα (fragment): LacZα fragment of β-galactosidase; lacZ fragment
    574..1029    +  rep_origin     f1 ori (sequence partly withheld): f1 bacteriophage origin of replication; arrow indicates direction of (+) strand synthesis
   1276..2427    -  CDS            his3: HIS8_SCHPO - Protein inferred from homology: Swiss-Prot protein existence level 3. From Schizosaccharomyces pombe (strain 972 / ATCC 24843) (Fission yeast).
   2828..3611    -  rep_origin     ars1: Schizosaccharomyces pombe autonomously replicating sequence ars1
   3772..3837    +  CDS            hus5 (fragment): UBC9_SCHPO - Also known as ubc9. Experimental evidence at protein level: Swiss-Prot protein existence level 1. Catalyzes the covalent attachment of ubiquitin-like protein SUMO/Smt3 to other proteins. Required for efficient recovery from DNA damage or S-phase arrest and normal mitosis. This may be as part of a checkpoint independent recovery process. From Schizosaccharomyces pombe (strain 972 / ATCC 24843) (Fission yeast).
   3891..3965    +  CDS            hus5 (fragment): UBC9_SCHPO - Also known as ubc9. Experimental evidence at protein level: Swiss-Prot protein existence level 1. Catalyzes the covalent attachment of ubiquitin-like protein SUMO/Smt3 to other proteins. Required for efficient recovery from DNA damage or S-phase arrest and normal mitosis. This may be as part of a checkpoint independent recovery process. From Schizosaccharomyces pombe (strain 972 / ATCC 24843) (Fission yeast).
   3987..4091    +  promoter       AmpR promoter: bla
   4092..4952    +  CDS            AmpR: β-lactamase; bla; confers resistance to ampicillin, carbenicillin, and related antibiotics
   5123..5711    +  rep_origin     ori: high-copy-number ColE1/pMB1/pBR322/pUC origin of replication
