[The description below was written by a language model from this plasmid's Addgene catalogue record and pLannotate feature annotations shown in this document.]
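Description:
pYZ192 is an empty, general-purpose shuttle vector for the fission yeast Schizosaccharomyces pombe, about 5.9 kb in size and catalogued as a synthetic biology backbone. In E. coli it is maintained at high copy through a ColE1/pUC-type origin and selected with ampicillin via the β-lactamase gene and its native promoter. In S. pombe it replicates episomally from the ars1 autonomously replicating sequence and is selected through the S. pombe his3 gene, an auxotrophic marker that complements histidine auxotrophy in his3-deficient host strains.

The cloning region follows the pBluescript layout. A multiple cloning site is flanked by opposing T3 and T7 bacteriophage promoters and sits downstream of the lac promoter, CAP binding site and lac operator, with a lacZα fragment annotated just beyond it. This arrangement is the one classically used for blue/white screening of inserts, although the record does not confirm that this function is intact here. An f1 origin is also present, which allows single-stranded DNA production with helper phage. A short lacI fragment is a remnant of the parental backbone. Two small hus5 (ubc9) fragments annotated next to ars1 probably reflect genomic sequence carried along with the ars1 region rather than a functional gene.

No yeast promoter, terminator, tag or reporter is annotated around the cloning site, so any expression signals would need to come with the insert. The vector serves as a common entry backbone for placing genes or assembled constructs into S. pombe under histidine selection. The associated publication title indicates it was designed alongside designer selectable marker deletion strains.
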