Addgene plasmid #98430: pYZ192
Purpose: (Empty Backbone) Pombe General Purpose Vector - with Sp.his3 marker
Depositing lab: Jef Boeke. Depositing organization: NYU Grossman School of Medicine. Publication: Construction of Designer Selectable Marker Deletions with CRISPR-Cas9 Toolbox in Schizosaccharomyces pombe and Optimized Design of Common Entry Vectors. Zhao Y, Boeke JD. G3 (Bethesda). 2018 Jan 10. pii: g3.117.300363. doi: 10.1534/g3.117.300363. PubMed 29321167.
Backbone
  Vector backbone: pYZ192
  Backbone size (bp): 5896
  Vector type: Synthetic Biology
  Selectable markers: Sphis3
Growth in bacteria
  Bacterial resistance: Ampicillin, 100 μg/mL
  Growth temperature: 37°C
  Growth strain: DH5alpha
  Copy number: High Copy
Terms and licenses: Academic/Nonprofit Terms; Industry Terms: Not Available to Industry
How to cite: pYZ192 was a gift from Jef Boeke (Addgene plasmid # 98430 ; http://n2t.net/addgene:98430 ; RRID:Addgene_98430)
